>Addgene plasmid #192911 | pPB-cT3G-cERP2-ATF4 | addgene full sequence | sequence record 377020 | Addgene NGS Result
CTTGCCTATATAAGCAGAGCTCGTTTAGTGAACCGTCAGATCGCCTGGAGACGCCATCCACGCTGTTTTG
ACCTCCATAGAAGACACCGGGACCGATCCAGCCTACCACAAGTTTGTACAAAAAAGTTGGCATGACCGAA
ATGAGCTTCCTGAGCAGCGAGGTGTTGGTGGGGGACTTGATGTCCCCCTTCGACCAGTCGGGTTTGGGGG
CTGAAGAAAGCCTAGGTCTCTTAGATGATTACCTGGAGGTGGCCAAGCACTTCAAACCTCATGGGTTCTC
CAGCGACAAGGCTAAGGCGGGCTCCTCCGAATGGCTGGCTGTGGATGGGTTGGTCAGTCCCTCCAACAAC
AGCAAGGAGGATGCCTTCTCCGGGACAGATTGGATGTTGGAGAAAATGGATTTGAAGGAGTTCGACTTGG
ATGCCCTGTTGGGTATAGATGACCTGGAAACCATGCCAGATGACCTTCTGACCACGTTGGATGACACTTG
TGATCTCTTTGCCCCCCTAGTCCAGGAGACTAATAAGCAGCCCCCCCAGACGGTGAACCCAATTGGCCAT
CTCCCAGAAAGTTTAACAAAACCCGACCAGGTTGCCCCCTTCACCTTCTTACAACCTCTTCCCCTTTCCC
CAGGGGTCCTGTCCTCCACTCCAGATCATTCCTTTAGTTTAGAGCTGGGCAGTGAAGTGGATATCACTGA
AGGAGATAGGAAGCCAGACTACACTGCTTACGTTGCCATGATCCCTCAGTGCATAAAGGAGGAAGACACC
CCTTCAGATAATGATAGTGGCATCTGTATGAGCCCAGAGTCCTATCTGGGGTCTCCTCAGCACAGCCCCT
CTACCAGGGGCTCTCCAAATAGGAGCCTCCCATCTCCAGGTGTTCTCTGTGGGTCTGCCCGTCCCAAACC
TTACGATCCTCCTGGAGAGAAGATGGTAGCAGCAAAAGTAAAGGGTGAGAAACTGGATAAGAAGCTGAAA
AAAATGGAGCAAAACAAGACAGCAGCCACTAGGTACCGCCAGAAGAAGAGGGCGGAGCAGGAGGCTCTTA
CTGGTGAGTGCAAAGAGCTGGAAAAGAAGAACGAGGCTCTAAAAGAGAGGGCGGATTCCCTGGCCAAGGA
GATCCAGTACCTGAAAGATTTGATAGAAGAGGTCCGCAAGGCAAGGGGGAAGAAAAGGGTCCCCTACCCA
ACTTTCTTGTACAAAGTGGTATACCCATACGATGTTCCAGATTACGCTTAGTAATGAGAAATACTCAGAA
GATGTCACTCACCATAGTCCGCAGTGAAAGATAAATGATCAGAGGAGCATACGACTTCGGGTTTTAGAGC
TAGAAATAGCAAGTAGGCCACTGAGCAAGAACTATGAATGAGATCTTTAGACATATTGCGGCCGCTTTCT
CCGCGATCCAGACATGATAAGATACATTGATGAGTTTGGACAAACCAAAACTAGAATGCAGTGAAAAAAA
TGCCTTATTTGTGAAATTTGTGATGCTATTGCCTTATTTGTAACCATTATAAGCTGCAATAAACAAGTTA
TCTATAACAAGAAAATATATATATAATAAGTTATCACGTAAGTAGAACATGAAATAACAATATAATTATC
GTATGAGTTAAATCTTAAAAGTCACGTAAAAGATAATCATGCGTCATTTTGACTCACGCGGTCGTTATAG
TTCAAAATCAGTGACACTTACCGCATTGACAAGCACGCCTCACGGGAGCTCCAAGCGGCGACTGAGATGT
CCTAAATGCACAGCGACGGATTCGCGCTATTTAGAAAGAGAGAGCAATATTTCAAGAATGCATGCGTCAA
TTTTACGCAGACTATCTTTCTAGGGTTAAGAATTCACTGGCCGTCGTTTTACAACGTCGTGACTGGGAAA
ACCCTGGCGTTACCCAACTTAATCGCCTTGCAGCACATCCCCCTTTCGCCAGCTGGCGTAATAGCGAAGA
GGCCCGCACCGATCGCCCTTCCCAACAGTTGCGCAGCCTGAATGGCGAATGGCGCCTGATGCGGTATTTT
CTCCTTACGCATCTGTGCGGTATTTCACACCGCATATGGTGCACTCTCAGTACAATCTGCTCTGATGCCG
CATAGTTAAGCCAGCCCCGACACCCGCCAACACCCGCTGACGCGCCCTGACGGGCTTGTCTGCTCCCGGC
ATCCGCTTACAGACAAGCTGTGACCATGTCTCCGGGAGCTGCATGTGTCAGAGGTTTTCACCGTCATCAC
CGAAACACGCGAGTTCGAAAGGGCCTCGTGATACGCCTATTTTTATAGGTTAATGTCATGATAATAATGG
TTTCTTAGACGTCAGGTGGCACTTTTCGGGGAAATGTGCGCGGAACCCCTATTTGTTTATTTTTCTAAAT
ACATTCAAATATGTATCCGCTCATGAGACAATAACCCTGATAAATGCTTCAATAATATTGAAAAAGGAAG
AGTATGAGTATTCAACATTTCCGTGTCGCCCTTATTCCCTTTTTTGCGGCATTTTGCCTTCCTGTTTTTG
CTCACCCAGAAACGCTGGTGAAAGTAAAAGATGCTGAAGATCAGTTGGGTGCACGAGTGGGTTACATCGA
ACTGGATCTCAACAGCGGTAAGATCCTTGAGAGTTTTCGCCCCGAAGAACGTTTTCCAATGATGAGCACT
TTTAAAGTTCTGCTATGTGGCGCGGTATTATCCCGTATTGACGCCGGGCAAGAGCAACTCGGTCGCCGCA
TACACTATTCTCAGAATGACTTGGTTGAGTACTCACCAGTCACAGAAAAGCATCTTACGGATGGCATGAC
AGTAAGAGAATTATGCAGTGCTGCCATAACCATGAGTGATAACACTGCGGCCAACTTACTTCTGACAACG
ATCGGAGGACCGAAGGAGCTAACCGCTTTTTTGCACAACATGGGGGATCATGTAACTCGCCTTGATCGTT
GGGAACCGGAGCTGAATGAAGCCATACCAAACGACGAGCGTGACACCACGATGCCTGTAGCAATGGCAAC
AACGTTGCGCAAACTATTAACTGGCGAACTACTTACTCTAGCTTCCCGGCAACAATTAATAGACTGGATG
GAGGCGGATAAAGTTGCAGGACCACTTCTGCGCTCGGCCCTTCCGGCTGGCTGGTTTATTGCTGATAAAT
CTGGAGCCGGTGAGCGTGGTTCACGCGGTATCATTGCAGCACTGGGGCCAGATGGTAAGCCCTCCCGTAT
CGTAGTTATCTACACGACGGGGAGTCAGGCAACTATGGATGAACGAAATAGACAGATCGCTGAGATAGGT
GCCTCACTGATTAAGCATTGGTAACTGTCAGACCAAGTTTACTCATATATACTTTAGATTGATTTAAAAC
TTCATTTTTAATTTAAAAGGATCTAGGTGAAGATCCTTTTTGATAATCTCATGACCAAAATCCCTTAACG
TGAGTTTTCGTTCCACTGAGCGTCAGACCCCGTAGAAAAGATCAAAGGATCTTCTTGAGATCCTTTTTTT
CTGCGCGTAATCTGCTGCTTGCAAACAAAAAAACCACCGCTACCAGCGGTGGTTTGTTTGCCGGATCAAG
AGCTACCAACTCTTTTTCCGAAGGTAACTGGCTTCAGCAGAGCGCAGATACCAAATACTGTTCTTCTAGT
GTAGCCGTAGTTAGGCCACCACTTCAAGAACTCTGTAGCACCGCCTACATACCTCGCTCTGCTAATCCTG
TTACCAGTGGCTGCTGCCAGTGGCGATAAGTCGTGTCTTACCGGGTTGGACTCAAGACGATAGTTACCGG
ATAAGGCGCAGCGGTCGGGCTGAACGGGGGGTTCGTGCACACAGCCCAGCTTGGAGCGAACGACCTACAC
CGAACTGAGATACCTACAGCGTGAGCTATGAGAAAGCGCCACGCTTCCCGAAGGGAGAAAGGCGGACAGG
TATCCGGTAAGCGGCAGGGTCGGAACAGGAGAGCGCACGAGGGAGCTTCCAGGGGGAAACGCCTGGTATC
TTTATAGTCCTGTCGGGTTTCGCCACCTCTGACTTGAGCGTCGATTTTTGTGATGCTCGTCAGGGGGGCG
GAGCCTATGGAAAAACGCCAGCAACGCGGCCTTTTTACGGTTCCTGGCCTTTTGCTGGCCTTTTGCTCAC
ATGTTCTTTCCTGCGTTATCCCCTGATTCTGTGGATAACCGTATTACCGCCTTTGAGTGAGCTGATACCG
CTCGCCGCAGCCGAACGACCGAGCGCAGCGAGTCAGTGAGCGAGGAAGCGGATGAGCGCCCAATACGCAA
ACCGCCTCTCACCGCGCGTTGGCCGATTCATTAATGCAGCTGGCACGACAGGTTTCCCGACTGGAAAGCG
GGCAGTGAGCGCAACGCAAACCGCCTCTCCCCGCGCGTTGGCCGATTCATTAATGCAGCTGGCACGACAG
GTTTCCCGACTGGAAAGCGGGCAGTGAGCGCAACGCAATTAATGTGAGTTAGCTCACTCATTAGGCACCC
CAGGCTTTACACTTTATGCTTCCGGCTCGTATGTTGTGTGGAATTGTGAGCGGATAACAATTTCACACAG
GAAACAGCTATGACCATGATTACGCCAAGGTCGACTTAACCCTAGAAAGATAATCATATTGTGACGTACG
TTAAAGATAATCATGCGTAAAATTGACGCATGTGTTTTATCGGTCTGTATATCGAGGTTTATTTATTAAT
TTGAATAGATATTAAGTTTTATTATATTTACACTTACATACTAATAATAAATTCAACAAACAATTTATTT
ATGTTTATTTATTTATTAAAAAAAAACAAAAACTCAAAATTTCTTCTATAAAGTAACAAAACTTTTAGCA
GTGAAAAAAATGCTTTATTTGTGAAATTTGTGATGCTATTGCTTTATTTGTAACCATTATAAGCTGCAAT
AAACAAGTTAACAACAACAATTGCATTCATTTTATGTTTCAGGTTCAGGGGGAGGTGTGGGAGGTTTTTT
AAAGCAAGTAAAACCTCTACAAATGTGGTATGGCTGATTATGATCCTCTGGAGATTCATGCGCCAGGTTT
TCTGGTCATGCACCACGTTCGTGGGCCCTCAGGAACCTCCACGTCAGCGGTAACTGTGAAGCCCAGTCGC
TCGTAAAAAGGAAGATTCCGGGGAGCACTGGTTTCGAGGAACGCCGGCACGCCAGCCCGTTCCGCGGCCT
CAACACCAGGAAGAACGACAGCGCTTCCCAAACCTTTACCTTGGTGATCTGGGCTGACACCGACAGTGGC
AAGAAACCACGCAGGCTCCTTTGGTCTATGAGGAGCCAGCAAGCCCTCCATTTGCTGTTGTGCCGCCAAC
CTACTCCCTGACAGCTCGGCCATCCGCGGACCTATTTCCGCGAACACTGCGCCGGCTTCGACGCTTTCCG
GAGTAGTCCAGACCGCAACTGCGGCACCATCGTCCGCAACCCAAACTTTACCAATGTCCAGACCCACGCG
CGTAAGAAACAGCTCTTGCAACTCAGTTACCCTCTCTATGTGTCTGTCCGGATCTACGGTATGGCGGGTC
GCTGGATAATCTGCAAATGCTGCGGCAAGTGTTCGGACAGCCCGTGGTACATCGTCACGGGTAGCGAGCC
TAACAGTGGGCTTATATTCCGTCATGGGGCCGGGGTTCTCCTCCACGTCGCCGGCCTGCTTCAGCAGGCT
GAAGTTGGTGGCGCCGCTGCCCCCGGGGAGCATGTCAAGGTCAAAATCGTCAAGAGCGTCAGCAGGCAGC
ATATCAAGGTCAAAGTCGTCAAGGGCATCGGCTGGGAGCATGTCTAAGTCAAAATCGTCAAGGGCGTCGG
TCGGCCCGCCGCTTTCGCACTTTAGCTGTTTCTCCAGGCCACATATGATTAGTTCCAGGCCGAAAAGGAA
GGCAGGTTCGGCTCCCTGCCGGTCGAACAGCTCAATTGCTTGTTTCAGAAGTGGGGGCATAGAATCGGTG
GTAGGTGTCTCTCTTTCCTCTTTTGCTACTTGATGCTCCTGTTCCTCCAATACGCAGCCCAGTGTAAAGT
GGCCCACGGCGGACAGAGCGTACAGTGCGTTCTCCAGGGAGAAGCCTTGCTGACACAGGAACGCGAGCTG
ATTTTCCAGGGTTTCGTACTGTTTCTCTGTTGGGCGGGTGCCGAGATGCACTTTAGCCCCGTCACGATGT
GAGAGGAGAGCACAGCGGTATGACTTGGCGTTGTTCCGCAGAAAGTCTTGCCATGACTCGCCTTCCAGGG
GGCAGGAGTGGGTATGATGCCTGTCCAGCATCTCGATTGGCAGGGCATCGAGCAGGGCCCGCTTGTTCTT
CACGTGCCAGTACAGGGTAGGCTGCTCAACTCCCAGCTTTTGAGCGAGTTTCCTTGTCGTCAGGCCTTCG
ATACCGACTCCATTGAGTAATTCCAGAGCAGAGTTTATGACTTTGCTCTTGTCCAGTCTAGACATCTTAT
CGTCATCGTCTTTGTAATCCATGGTGGCGGATCCCGCGTCACGACACCTGTGTTCTGGCGGCAAACCCGT
TGCGAAAAAGAACGTTCACGGCGACTACTGCACTTATATACGGTTCTCCCCCACCCTCGGGAAAAAGGCG
GAGCCAGTACACGACATCACTTTCCCAGTTTACCCCGCGCCACCTTCTCTAGGCACCGGTTCAATTGCCG
ACCCCTCCCCCCAACTTCTCGGGCACTGTGGGCCATGTGCGCTCTGCCCCATGGTAATAGCCATGACTAA
TACGTAGATGTACTGCCAAGTAGGAAAGTGCCATAAGGTCATGTACTGGGCATAATGCCAGGCGGGCCAT
TTACCGTCATTGACGTCAATAGGGGGCGTACTTGGCATATGATACACTTGATGTACTGCCAAGTGGGCAG
TTTACCGTAAATACTCCACCCATTGACGTCAATGGAAAGTGCCTATTGGCGTTACTATGGGAACATACGT
CATTATTGACGTCAATGGGCGGGGGTCGTTGGGCGGTCAGCCAGGCGGGCCATTTACCGTAAGTTATGTA
ACGCGGAACTCCATATATGGGCTATGAACTAATGACCCCGTAATTGATTACTATTAATAACTAGTCAATA
ATCAATGTCATAAGCTCTAATCGCATAATCGAGCTAAGAGCGATTAATATGCTTAGCTAGCTTAGCTAAG
CTAGATTTCTCTATTCTCCCACAATATATAGCAGCTATTAGCTTAGCAGTCCGAATACGATCGTCCACGA
TCCATAAGCGTAACACATTTGAGTAGCGACTGACGGGCACCGGAGCCACTCGAGTGGAATTATCACCTCG
AGTTTACTCCCTATCAGTGATAGAGAACGTATGAAGAGTTTACTCCCTATCAGTGATAGAGAACGTATGC
AGACTTTACTCCCTATCAGTGATAGAGAACGTATAAGGAGTTTACTCCCTATCAGTGATAGAGAACGTAT
GACCAGTTTACTCCCTATCAGTGATAGAGAACGTATCTACAGTTTACTCCCTATCAGTGATAGAGAACGT
ATATCCAGTTTACTCCCTATCAGTGATAGAGAACGTATAAG
Features (pLannotate 1.2.2; 27 found; start..end, strand, type, name):
      4..50      +  promoter       TRE3GV promoter (fragment): 3rd-generation Tet-responsive promoter that can be activated by binding of Tet-On® 3G, optimized for retroviral and lentiviral vectors
    109..126     +  protein_bind   attB1 (fragment): mutant version of attB; core recombination site for the Gateway® BP reaction BP Clonase™
    132..1184    +  CDS            ATF4: ATF4_HUMAN - Also known as CREB2 From Homo sapiens (Human).
   1186..1210    -  protein_bind   attB2: mutant version of attB; recombination site for the Gateway® BP reaction BP Clonase™
   1212..1240    +  CDS            3xHA (fragment): three tandem HA epitope tags
   1278..1300    +  promoter       SNR52 promoter (fragment): promoter for the S. cerevisiae small nucleolar RNA gene SNR52
   1321..1344    +  misc_RNA       gRNA scaffold (fragment): guide RNA scaffold for the Streptococcus pyogenes CRISPR/Cas9 system
   1405..1539    -  polyA_signal   SV40 poly(A) signal: SV40 polyadenylation signal
   1852..2009    +  CDS            lacZα (fragment): LacZα fragment of β-galactosidase; lacZ fragment
   2015..2114    -  misc_feature   bom (fragment): basis of mobility region from pBR322
   2218..2253    -  CDS            rop (fragment): Rop protein, which maintains plasmids at low copy number; rop
   2349..2453    +  promoter       AmpR promoter: bla
   2454..3314    +  CDS            AmpR: β-lactamase; bla; confers resistance to ampicillin, carbenicillin, and related antibiotics
   3485..4073    +  rep_origin     ori: high-copy-number ColE1/pMB1/pBR322/pUC origin of replication
   4256..4348    +  CDS            lacI (fragment): lac repressor; lacI; The lac repressor binds to the lac operator to inhibit transcription in E. coli. This inhibition can be relieved by adding lactose or isopropyl-β-D-thiogalactopyranoside (IPTG).
   4354..4437    +  CDS            lacI (fragment): lac repressor; lacI; The lac repressor binds to the lac operator to inhibit transcription in E. coli. This inhibition can be relieved by adding lactose or isopropyl-β-D-thiogalactopyranoside (IPTG).
   4450..4471    +  protein_bind   CAP binding site: CAP binding activates transcription in the presence of cAMP. E. coli catabolite activator protein
   4486..4516    +  promoter       lac promoter: promoter for the E. coli lac operon
   4524..4540    +  protein_bind   lac operator: The lac repressor binds to the lac operator to inhibit transcription in E. coli. This inhibition can be relieved by adding lactose or isopropyl-β-D-thiogalactopyranoside (IPTG). lac repressor encoded by lacI
   4828..4909    -  polyA_signal   SV40 poly(A) signal: SV40 polyadenylation signal
   4932..5015    -  CDS            large T antigen (fragment): large T antigen from SV40 (simian virus 40)
   5029..5625    -  CDS            pac: PUAC_STRAD - Protein predicted: Swiss-Prot protein existence level 4. Detoxification of puromycin. From Streptomyces alboniger.
   5698..5808    -  CDS            VP48: 3 tandem repeats of the minimal activation domain of herpes simplex virus VP16 (Cheng et al., 2013)
   5738..6435    -  CDS            rtTA3 (fragment): reverse tetracycline transactivator 3 activates expression from Tet-responsive promoters in the presence of doxycycline
   6488..6699    -  promoter       EF-1α core promoter: core promoter for human elongation factor EF-1α
   6700..7079    -  enhancer       CMV enhancer: human cytomegalovirus immediate early enhancer
   7280..7528    +  promoter       TRE3GV promoter (fragment): 3rd-generation Tet-responsive promoter that can be activated by binding of Tet-On® 3G, optimized for retroviral and lentiviral vectors
