[The description below was written by a language model from this plasmid's Addgene catalogue record and pLannotate feature annotations shown in this document.]
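Description:
pPB-cT3G-cERP2-ATF4 is a mammalian expression plasmid built as a piggyBac transposon vector for doxycycline-inducible expression of human ATF4 (also called CREB2). It derives from the PB-CT3G-CERP2-MG Gateway destination backbone. In E. coli it is maintained through a high-copy ColE1/pUC-type origin and selected with ampicillin via the β-lactamase gene. The feature table also picks up lac-region remnants (lacZα and lacI fragments, lac promoter and operator) and short bom and rop fragments, which are backbone leftovers. The piggyBac terminal repeats implied by the name and stated purpose are not annotated in the table, so their positions cannot be given from this record.

The ATF4 coding sequence sits between attB1 and attB2 sites left by Gateway recombination and is driven by a third-generation Tet-responsive promoter (listed as TET3G-miniCMV), which spans the numbering origin of the circular sequence. An HA epitope follows attB2 to give a C-terminal tag, and an SV40 polyadenylation signal lies downstream. The small matches annotated as SNR52 promoter and gRNA scaffold fragments between the tag and the poly(A) are very short and may be incidental; the record calls the vector barcoded but does not say where the barcode lies.

A second, oppositely oriented cassette uses a CMV enhancer with the EF-1α core promoter to express a reverse tetracycline transactivator followed by puromycin N-acetyltransferase, ending in another SV40 poly(A). One plasmid therefore supplies the inducible gene, its activator and the puromycin marker for selecting stable integrants. The associated study used transcription factor overexpression to direct human iPSCs toward ovarian granulosa-like cells.
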