Addgene plasmid #192911: pPB-cT3G-cERP2-ATF4
Purpose: Barcoded piggybac transposon vector with Dox-inducible expression of ATF4
Depositing lab: George Church. Depositing organization: Harvard Medical School. Publication: Directed differentiation of human iPSCs to functional ovarian granulosa-like cells via transcription factor overexpression. Pierson Smela MD, Kramme CC, Fortuna PRJ, Adams JL, Su R, Dong E, Kobayashi M, Brixi G, Kavirayuni VS, Tysinger E, Kohman RE, Shioda T, Chatterjee P, Church GM. Elife. 2023 Feb 21;12:e83291. doi: 10.7554/eLife.83291. PubMed 36803359.
Backbone
  Vector backbone: PB-CT3G-CERP2-MG
  Backbone manufacturer: George Church (Addgene plasmid # 175503)
  Backbone size w/o insert (bp): 6509
  Vector type: Mammalian Expression
  Selectable markers: Puromycin
Growth in bacteria
  Bacterial resistance: Ampicillin, 100 μg/mL
  Growth temperature: 37°C
  Growth strain: DH5alpha
  Copy number: High Copy
Gene/Insert
  Gene/Insert name: ATF4
  Species: H. sapiens (human)
  Insert size (bp): 1055
  Entrez Gene: ATF4 (a.k.a. CREB-2, CREB2, TAXREB67, TXREB)
  Promoter: TET3G-miniCMV
  Tag / fusion protein: HA (C terminal on insert)
  Cloning method: Gateway Cloning
Terms and licenses: Academic/Nonprofit Terms; Industry Terms: Not Available to Industry
Depositor comments: Also expresses rTTA and puromycin acetyltransferase
How to cite: pPB-cT3G-cERP2-ATF4 was a gift from George Church (Addgene plasmid # 192911 ; http://n2t.net/addgene:192911 ; RRID:Addgene_192911)
